>Addgene plasmid #197091 | pMAT_M9_PVQE | addgene full sequence | sequence record 387438 | Addgene NGS Result
CTAAATTGTAAGCGTTAATATTTTGTTAAAATTCGCGTTAAATTTTTGTTAAATCAGCTCATTTTTTAAC
CAATAGGCCGAAATCGGCAAAATCCCTTATAAATCAAAAGAATAGACCGAGATAGGGTTGAGTGGCCGCT
ACAGGGCGCTCCCATTCGCCATTCAGGCTGCGCAACTGTTGGGAAGGGCGTTTCGGTGCGGGCCTCTTCG
CTATTACGCCAGCTGGCGAAAGGGGGATGTGCTGCAAGGCGATTAAGTTGGGTAACGCCAGGGTTTTCCC
AGTCACGACGTTGTAAAACGACGGCCAGTGAGCGCGACGTAATACGACTCACTATAGGGCGAATTGGCGG
AAGGCCGTCAAGGCCGCATGAAGGGCGCGCCACGGTACCCGGGGATCCACCTGCAACACTCCGGATCAGG
ATCTGGCTCTAATACTGCCGCTCCTGTGCAAGAGACACTGCACGGATGTCAGGGCTCCGGATCAGGATCC
GGCAGTGGTACAAGGCAGGTGGATCCTCTAGAGTCGTTTTAATTAACAACCTGGGCCTCATGGGCCTTCC
GCTCACTGCCCGCTTTCCAGTCGGGAAACCTGTCGTGCCAGCTGCATTAACATGGTCATAGCTGTTTCCT
TGCGTATTGGGCGCTCTCCGCTTCCTCGCTCACTGACTCGCTGCGCTCGGTCGTTCGGGTAAAGCCTGGG
GTGCCTAATGAGCAAAAGGCCAGCAAAAGGCCAGGAACCGTAAAAAGGCCGCGTTGCTGGCGTTTTTCCA
TAGGCTCCGCCCCCCTGACGAGCATCACAAAAATCGACGCTCAAGTCAGAGGTGGCGAAACCCGACAGGA
CTATAAAGATACCAGGCGTTTCCCCCTGGAAGCTCCCTCGTGCGCTCTCCTGTTCCGACCCTGCCGCTTA
CCGGATACCTGTCCGCCTTTCTCCCTTCGGGAAGCGTGGCGCTTTCTCATAGCTCACGCTGTAGGTATCT
CAGTTCGGTGTAGGTCGTTCGCTCCAAGCTGGGCTGTGTGCACGAACCCCCCGTTCAGCCCGACCGCTGC
GCCTTATCCGGTAACTATCGTCTTGAGTCCAACCCGGTAAGACACGACTTATCGCCACTGGCAGCAGCCA
CTGGTAACAGGATTAGCAGAGCGAGGTATGTAGGCGGTGCTACAGAGTTCTTGAAGTGGTGGCCTAACTA
CGGCTACACTAGAAGAACAGTATTTGGTATCTGCGCTCTGCTGAAGCCAGTTACCTTCGGAAAAAGAGTT
GGTAGCTCTTGATCCGGCAAACAAACCACCGCTGGTAGCGGTGGTTTTTTTGTTTGCAAGCAGCAGATTA
CGCGCAGAAAAAAAGGATCTCAAGAAGATCCTTTGATCTTTTCTACGGGGTCTGACGCTCAGTGGAACGA
AAACTCACGTTAAGGGATTTTGGTCATGAGATTATCAAAAAGGATCTTCACCTAGATCCTTTTAAATTAA
AAATGAAGTTTTAAATCAATCTAAAGTATATATGAGTAAACTTGGTCTGACAGTTACCAATGCTTAATCA
GTGAGGCACCTATCTCAGCGATCTGTCTATTTCGTTCATCCATAGTTGCCTGACTCCCCGTCGTGTAGAT
AACTACGATACGGGAGGGCTTACCATCTGGCCCCAGTGCTGCAATGATACCGCGAGAACCACGCTCACCG
GCTCCAGATTTATCAGCAATAAACCAGCCAGCCGGAAGGGCCGAGCGCAGAAGTGGTCCTGCAACTTTAT
CCGCCTCCATCCAGTCTATTAATTGTTGCCGGGAAGCTAGAGTAAGTAGTTCGCCAGTTAATAGTTTGCG
CAACGTTGTTGCCATTGCTACAGGCATCGTGGTGTCACGCTCGTCGTTTGGTATGGCTTCATTCAGCTCC
GGTTCCCAACGATCAAGGCGAGTTACATGATCCCCCATGTTGTGCAAAAAAGCGGTTAGCTCCTTCGGTC
CTCCGATCGTTGTCAGAAGTAAGTTGGCCGCAGTGTTATCACTCATGGTTATGGCAGCACTGCATAATTC
TCTTACTGTCATGCCATCCGTAAGATGCTTTTCTGTGACTGGTGAGTACTCAACCAAGTCATTCTGAGAA
TAGTGTATGCGGCGACCGAGTTGCTCTTGCCCGGCGTCAATACGGGATAATACCGCGCCACATAGCAGAA
CTTTAAAAGTGCTCATCATTGGAAAACGTTCTTCGGGGCGAAAACTCTCAAGGATCTTACCGCTGTTGAG
ATCCAGTTCGATGTAACCCACTCGTGCACCCAACTGATCTTCAGCATCTTTTACTTTCACCAGCGTTTCT
GGGTGAGCAAAAACAGGAAGGCAAAATGCCGCAAAAAAGGGAATAAGGGCGACACGGAAATGTTGAATAC
TCATACTCTTCCTTTTTCAATATTATTGAAGCATTTATCAGGGTTATTGTCTCATGAGCGGATACATATT
TGAATGTATTTAGAAAAATAAACAAATAGGGGTTCCGCGCACATTTCCCCGAAAAGTGCCAC
Features (pLannotate 1.2.2; 10 found; start..end, strand, type, name):
      3..134     -  rep_origin     M13 ori (fragment): M13 bacteriophage origin of replication; arrow indicates direction of (+) strand synthesis
    155..311     -  CDS            lacZα (fragment): LacZα fragment of β-galactosidase; lacZ fragment
    320..338     +  promoter       T7 promoter: promoter for bacteriophage T7 RNA polymerase
    383..398     +  misc_feature   MCS (fragment): pUC18/19 multiple cloning site
    511..526     +  misc_feature   MCS (fragment): pUC18/19 multiple cloning site
    563..610     -  CDS            lacI (fragment): lac repressor; lacI; The lac repressor binds to the lac operator to inhibit transcription in E. coli. This inhibition can be relieved by adding lactose or isopropyl-β-D-thiogalactopyranoside (IPTG).
    647..687     -  rep_origin     RSF ori (fragment): Plasmids containing the RSF 1030 origin of replication can be propagated in E. coli cells that contain additional plasmids with compatible origins.
    765..1353    -  rep_origin     ori: high-copy-number ColE1/pMB1/pBR322/pUC origin of replication
   1524..2384    -  CDS            AmpR: β-lactamase; bla; confers resistance to ampicillin, carbenicillin, and related antibiotics
   2385..2489    -  promoter       AmpR promoter: bla
