[The description below was written by a language model from this plasmid's Addgene catalogue record and pLannotate feature annotations shown in this document.]
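Description:
pMAT_M9_PVQE is a small (about 2.5 kb) gene-synthesis carrier plasmid built on the commercial pMAT backbone. It serves as a storage and donor vector for a short coding fragment rather than as a functional expression construct. It is catalogued under mammalian expression, but the annotated features include no mammalian promoter, polyadenylation signal or eukaryotic selection marker. The plasmid is maintained in E. coli at high copy through a ColE1/pUC-type origin and selected with ampicillin through a β-lactamase gene driven by its own bla promoter. The other annotations are backbone remnants: fragments of an M13 origin, lacZα, lacI and an RSF origin, plus a T7 promoter next to the cloning region.

The payload is the coding sequence for signaling peptide M9, a human-derived segment containing the PVQE signaling motif. The automated annotation does not label this insert. It presumably lies in the roughly 110-nt gap between the two short pUC-type multiple-cloning-site fragments just downstream of the T7 promoter, although the record does not give its coordinates or the flanking restriction sites.

According to the record, the insert is meant to be excised by digestion and transferred into a lentiviral-style pHR recipient. That recipient encodes an SFFV promoter-driven anti-CD19 scFv chimeric antigen receptor with a CD8α hinge and transmembrane domain, CD3ζ, and a P2A-linked EGFP reporter. There the motif becomes part of the receptor's intracellular signaling region. The plasmid is one building block in a collection of signaling-motif parts used to assemble combinatorial CAR libraries and to study how motif identity and arrangement shape CAR T cell phenotype.
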