Addgene plasmid #197091: pMAT_M9_PVQE
Purpose: This plasmid contains the coding sequence for signaling peptide M9, which contains the PVQE signaling motif. Digest this insert and add it to pHR_pSFFV_scFVCD19_CD8a_CD3zP2AEGFP
Depositing lab: Wendell Lim. Depositing organization: University of California, San Francisco (UCSF). Publication: Decoding CAR T cell phenotype using combinatorial signaling motif libraries and machine learning. Daniels KG, Wang S, Simic MS, Bhargava HK, Capponi S, Tonai Y, Yu W, Bianco S, Lim WA. Science. 2022 Dec 16;378(6625):1194-1200. doi: 10.1126/science.abq0225. Epub 2022 Dec 8. PubMed 36480602.
Backbone
  Vector backbone: pMAT
  Backbone manufacturer: Thermofisher
  Vector type: Mammalian Expression
Growth in bacteria
  Bacterial resistance: Ampicillin, 100 μg/mL
  Growth temperature: 37°C
  Growth strain: DH5alpha
  Copy number: High Copy
Gene/Insert
  Gene/Insert name: This plasmid contains the coding sequence for signaling peptide M9, which contains the PVQE signaling motif.
  Species: H. sapiens (human)
Resource information
  A portion of this plasmid was derived from a plasmid made by: CD8a hinge and transmembrane domain: Provided by Michael Milone and Dr. Carl June UPENN.
Terms and licenses: Academic/Nonprofit Terms; Industry Terms: Not Available to Industry
How to cite: pMAT_M9_PVQE was a gift from Wendell Lim (Addgene plasmid # 197091 ; http://n2t.net/addgene:197091 ; RRID:Addgene_197091)
